>Addgene plasmid #226607 | FUS LC StoG | addgene full sequence | sequence record 450208 | Addgene NGS Result
[3 nt withheld, positions 1-3]
A
[49 nt withheld, positions 5-53]
CCTTTGACGTTGGAGTCCACGTTCTTT
[37 nt withheld, positions 81-117]
ACCCTATCTCGGTCTATTCTTTTGATTTATAAGGGATTTTGCCGATTTCGGCCTATTGGTTAAAAAATGA
GCTGATTTAACAAAAATTTAACGCGAATTTTAACAAAATATTAACGCTTACAATTTAGGTGGCACTTTTC
GGGGAAATGTGCGCGGAACCCCTATTTGTTTATTTTTCTAAATACATTCAAATATGTATCCGCTCATGAA
TTAATTCTTAGAAAAACTCATCGAGCATCAAATGAAACTGCAATTTATTCATATCAGGATTATCAATACC
ATATTTTTGAAAAAGCCGTTTCTGTAATGAAGGAGAAAACTCACCGAGGCAGTTCCATAGGATGGCAAGA
TCCTGGTATCGGTCTGCGATTCCGACTCGTCCAACATCAATACAACCTATTAATTTCCCCTCGTCAAAAA
TAAGGTTATCAAGTGAGAAATCACCATGAGTGACGACTGAATCCGGTGAGAATGGCAAAAGTTTATGCAT
TTCTTTCCAGACTTGTTCAACAGGCCAGCCATTACGCTCGTCATCAAAATCACTCGCATCAACCAAACCG
TTATTCATTCGTGATTGCGCCTGAGCGAGACGAAATACGCGATCGCTGTTAAAAGGACAATTACAAACAG
GAATCGAATGCAACCGGCGCAGGAACACTGCCAGCGCATCAACAATATTTTCACCTGAATCAGGATATTC
TTCTAATACCTGGAATGCTGTTTTCCCGGGGATCGCAGTGGTGAGTAACCATGCATCATCAGGAGTACGG
ATAAAATGCTTGATGGTCGGAAGAGGCATAAATTCCGTCAGCCAGTTTAGTCTGACCATCTCATCTGTAA
CATCATTGGCAACGCTACCTTTGCCATGTTTCAGAAACAACTCTGGCGCATCGGGCTTCCCATACAATCG
ATAGATTGTCGCACCTGATTGCCCGACATTATCGCGAGCCCATTTATACCCATATAAATCAGCATCCATG
TTGGAATTTAATCGCGGCCTAGAGCAAGACGTTTCCCGTTGAATATGGCTCATAACACCCCTTGTATTAC
TGTTTATGTAAGCAGACAGTTTTATTGTTCATGACCAAAATCCCTTAACGTGAGTTTTCGTTCCACTGAG
CGTCAGACCCCGTAGAAAAGATCAAAGGATCTTCTTGAGATCCTTTTTTTCTGCGCGTAATCTGCTGCTT
GCAAACAAAAAAACCACCGCTACCAGCGGTGGTTTGTTTGCCGGATCAAGAGCTACCAACTCTTTTTCCG
AAGGTAACTGGCTTCAGCAGAGCGCAGATACCAAATACTGTCCTTCTAGTGTAGCCGTAGTTAGGCCACC
ACTTCAAGAACTCTGTAGCACCGCCTACATACCTCGCTCTGCTAATCCTGTTACCAGTGGCTGCTGCCAG
TGGCGATAAGTCGTGTCTTACCGGGTTGGACTCAAGACGATAGTTACCGGATAAGGCGCAGCGGTCGGGC
TGAACGGGGGGTTCGTGCACACAGCCCAGCTTGGAGCGAACGACCTACACCGAACTGAGATACCTACAGC
GTGAGCTATGAGAAAGCGCCACGCTTCCCGAAGGGAGAAAGGCGGACAGGTATCCGGTAAGCGGCAGGGT
CGGAACAGGAGAGCGCACGAGGGAGCTTCCAGGGGGAAACGCCTGGTATCTTTATAGTCCTGTCGGGTTT
CGCCACCTCTGACTTGAGCGTCGATTTTTGTGATGCTCGTCAGGGGGGCGGAGCCTATGGAAAAACGCCA
GCAACGCGGCCTTTTTACGGTTCCTGGCCTTTTGCTGGCCTTTTGCTCACATGTTCTTTCCTGCGTTATC
CCCTGATTCTGTGGATAACCGTATTACCGCCTTTGAGTGAGCTGATACCGCTCGCCGCAGCCGAACGACC
GAGCGCAGCGAGTCAGTGAGCGAGGAAGCGGAAGAGCGCCTGATGCGGTATTTTCTCCTTACGCATCTGT
GCGGTATTTCACACCGCAATGGTGCACTCTCAGTACAATCTGCTCTGATGCCGCATAGTTAAGCCAGTAT
ACACTCCGCTATCGCTACGTGACTGGGTCATGGCTGCGCCCCGACACCCGCCAACACCCGCTGACGCGCC
CTGACGGGCTTGTCTGCTCCCGGCATCCGCTTACAGACAAGCTGTGACCGTCTCCGGGAGCTGCATGTGT
CAGAGGTTTTCACCGTCATCACCGAAACGCGCGAGGCAGCTGCGGTAAAGCTCATCAGCGTGGTCGTGAA
GCGATTCACAGATGTCTGCCTGTTCATCCGCGTCCAGCTCGTTGAGTTTCTCCAGAAGCGTTAATGTCTG
GCTTCTGATAAAGCGGGCCATGTTAAGGGCGGTTTTTTCCTGTTTGGTCACTGATGCCTCCGTGTAAGGG
GGATTTCTGTTCATGGGGGTAATGATACCGATGAAACGAGAGAGGATGCTCACGATACGGGTTACTGATG
ATGAACATGCCCGGTTACTGGAACGTTGTGAGGGTAAACAACTGGCGGTATGGATGCGGCGGGACCAGAG
AAAAATCACTCAGGGTCAATGCCAGCGCTTCGTTAATACAGATGTAGGTGTTCCACAGGGTAGCCAGCAG
CATCCTGCGATGCAGATCCGGAACATAATGGTGCAGGGCGCTGACTTCCGCGTTTCCAGACTTTACGAAA
CACGGAAACCGAAGACCATTCATGTTGTTGCTCAGGTCGCAGACGTTTTGCAGCAGCAGTCGCTTCACGT
TCGCTCGCGTATCGGTGATTCATTCTGCTAACCAGTAAGGCAACCCCGCCAGCCTAGCCGGGTCCTCAAC
GACAGGAGCACGATCATGCGCACCCGTGGGGCCGCCATGCCGGCGATAATGGCCTGCTTCTCGCCGAAAC
GTTTGGTGGCGGGACCAGTGACGAAGGCTTGAGCGAGGGCGTGCAAGATTCCGAATACCGCAAGCGACAG
GCCGATCATCGTCGCGCTCCAGCGAAAGCGGTCCTCGCCGAAAATGACCCAGAGCGCTGCCGGCACCTGT
CCTACGAGTTGCATGATAAAGAAGACAGTCATAAGTGCGGCGACGATAGTCATGCCCCGCGCCCACCGGA
AGGAGCTGACTGGGTTGAAGGCTCTCAAGGGCATCGGTCGAGATCCCGGTGCCTAATGAGTGAGCTAACT
TACATTAATTGCGTTGCGCTCACTGCCCGCTTTCCAGTCGGGAAACCTGTCGTGCCAGCTGCATTAATGA
ATCGGCCAACGCGCGGGGAGAGGCGGTTTGCGTATTGGGCGCCAGGGTGGTTTTTCTTTTCACCAGTGAG
ACGGGCAACAGCTGATTGCCCTTCACCGCCTGGCCCTGAGAGAGTTGCAGCAAGCGGTCCACGCTGGTTT
GCCCCAGCAGGCGAAAATCCTGTTTGATGGTGGTTAACGGCGGGATATAACATGAGCTGTCTTCGGTATC
GTCGTATCCCACTACCGAGATATCCGCACCAACGCGCAGCCCGGACTCGGTAATGGCGCGCATTGCGCCC
AGCGCCATCTGATCGTTGGCAACCAGCATCGCAGTGGGAACGATGCCCTCATTCAGCATTTGCATGGTTT
GTTGAAAACCGGACATGGCACTCCAGTCGCCTTCCCGTTCCGCTATCGGCTGAATTTGATTGCGAGTGAG
ATATTTATGCCAGCCAGCCAGACGCAGACGCGCCGAGACAGAACTTAATGGGCCCGCTAACAGCGCGATT
TGCTGGTGACCCAATGCGACCAGATGCTCCACGCCCAGTCGCGTACCGTCTTCATGGGAGAAAATAATAC
TGTTGATGGGTGTCTGGTCAGAGACATCAAGAAATAACGCCGGAACATTAGTGCAGGCAGCTTCCACAGC
AATGGCATCCTGGTCATCCAGCGGATAGTTAATGATCAGCCCACTGACGCGTTGCGCGAGAAGATTGTGC
ACCGCCGCTTTACAGGCTTCGACGCCGCTTCGTTCTACCATCGACACCACCACGCTGGCACCCAGTTGAT
CGGCGCGAGATTTAATCGCCGCGACAATTTGCGACGGCGCGTGCAGGGCCAGACTGGAGGTGGCAACGCC
AATCAGCAACGACTGTTTGCCCGCCAGTTGTTGTGCCACGCGGTTGGGAATGTAATTCAGCTCCGCCATC
GCCGCTTCCACTTTTTCCCGCGTTTTCGCAGAAACGTGGCTGGCCTGGTTCACCACGCGGGAAACGGTCT
GATAAGAGACACCGGCATACTCTGCGACATCGTATAACGTTACTGGTTTCACATTCACCACCCTGAATTG
ACTCTCTTCCGGGCGCTATCATGCCATACCGCGAAAGGTTTTGCGCCATTCGATGGTGTCCGGGATCTCG
ACGCTCTCCCTTATGCGACTCCTGCATTAGGAAGCAGCCCAGTAGTAGGTTGAGGCCGTTGAGCACCGCC
GCCGCAAGGAATGGTGCATGCAAGGAGATGGCGCCCAACAGTCCCCCGGCCACGGGGCCTGCCACCATAC
CCACGCCGAAACAAGCGCTCATGAGCCCGAAGTGGCGAGCCCGATCTTCCCCATCGGTGATGTCGGCGAT
ATAGGCGCCAGCAACCGCACCTGTGGCGCCGGTGATGCCGGCCACGATGCGTCCGGCGTAGAGGATCGAG
ATCTCGATCCCGCGAAATTAATACGACTCACTATAGGGGAATTGTGAGCGGATAACAATTCCCCTCTAGA
AATAATTTTGTTTAACTTTAAGAAGGAGATATACCATGGGCTCTGATAAAATTCATCACCATCACCATCA
CGAAAATCTTTATTTTCAAGGTATGGCGGGTAACGACTACACCCAGCAAGCGACCCAAGGTTATGGTGCG
TATCCGACCCAGCCGGGTCAAGGTTATGGTCAGCAAGGTGGCCAGCCGTATGGTCAGCAAGGCTACGGTG
GCTATGGTCAGGGCACCGATACCGGTGGCTACGGTCAGGGTGGCTACGGTGGCTATGGCCAGGGCCAAAA
CACCGGTTATGGCACCCAAGGTACCCCGCAAGGTTATGGTGGCACCGGTGGCTATGGTGGCGGTCAGGGC
GGTCAAGGCGGTTACGGTCAGCAAGGCGGTTACCCGGGTTATGGTCAACAACCGGCGCCGGGCGGTACCG
GCGGTGGCTACGGTGGCGGTGGCCAGGGTGGCGGTTATGGTCAGCCGCAAGGCGGTGGCTACGGTCAGCA
ACCGGGCTATGGTGGCCAGCAACAGGGTTACGGCCAACAGCAAGGTTATAACCCGCCGCAGGGTTACGGC
CAGCAAAACCAATATAACGGTTGACTCGAGCACCACCACCACCACCACTGAGATCCGGCTGCTAACAAAG
CCCGAAAGGAAGCTGAGTTGGCTGCTGCCACCGCTGAGCAATAACTAGCATAACCCCTTGGGGCCTCTAA
ACGGGTCTTGAGGGGTTTTTTGCTGAAAGGAGGAACTATATCCGGATTGGCGAATGGG
[124 nt withheld, positions 5566-5689]
C
[88 nt withheld, positions 5691-5778]
Features (pLannotate 1.2.2; 20 found; start..end, strand, type, name):
    269..326     +  promoter       AmpR promoter (fragment): bla
    335..1150    -  CDS            KanR: aminoglycoside phosphotransferase; aph(3')-Ia; confers resistance to kanamycin in bacteria or G418 (Geneticin®) in eukaryotes
   1272..1860    +  rep_origin     ori: high-copy-number ColE1/pMB1/pBR322/pUC origin of replication
   2046..2185    -  misc_feature   bom: basis of mobility region from pBR322
   2287..2478    -  CDS            rop: Rop protein, which maintains plasmids at low copy number; rop
   2495..2875    +  CDS            YPB1_ECOLX: Protein predicted: Swiss-Prot protein existence level 4. From Escherichia coli.
   2947..3238    -  CDS            TcR (fragment): tetracycline efflux protein; tet; confers resistance to tetracycline
   3253..3274    -  protein_bind   CAP binding site: CAP binding activates transcription in the presence of cAMP. E. coli catabolite activator protein
   3287..4369    -  CDS            lacI: lac repressor; lacI; The lac repressor binds to the lac operator to inhibit transcription in E. coli. This inhibition can be relieved by adding lactose or isopropyl-β-D-thiogalactopyranoside (IPTG).
   4370..4447    -  promoter       lacI promoter: lacI
   4455..4734    -  CDS            TcR (fragment): tetracycline efflux protein; tet; confers resistance to tetracycline
   4756..4774    +  promoter       T7 promoter: promoter for bacteriophage T7 RNA polymerase
   4775..4799    +  protein_bind   lac operator: The lac repressor binds to the lac operator to inhibit transcription in E. coli. This inhibition can be relieved by adding lactose or isopropyl-β-D-thiogalactopyranoside (IPTG). lac repressor encoded by lacI
   4814..4836    +  RBS            RBS: efficient ribosome binding site from bacteriophage T7 gene 10 (Olins and Rangwala, 1989)
   4861..4878    +  CDS            7xHis (fragment): 6xHis affinity tag
   4900..5355    +  CDS            FUS (fragment): FUS_HUMAN - Also known as TLS. Experimental evidence at protein level: Swiss-Prot protein existence level 1. DNA/RNA-binding protein that plays a role in various cellular processes such as transcription regulation, RNA splicing, RNA transport, DNA repair and damage response (PubMed:27731383). Binds to nascent pre-mRNAs and acts as a molecular mediator between RNA polymerase II and U1 small nuclear ribonucleoprotein thereby coupling transcription and splicing (PubMed:26124092). Binds also its own pre- mRNA and autoregulates its expression; this autoregulation mechanism is mediated by non-sense-
   5398..5415    +  CDS            9xHis (fragment): 9xHis affinity tag
   5425..5474    +  CDS            SET1 (fragment): solubility-enhancement tag derived from T7 phage gene 10B
   5482..5529    +  terminator     T7 terminator: transcription terminator for bacteriophage T7 RNA polymerase
   5566..216     +  rep_origin     f1 ori (across the origin) (sequence partly withheld): f1 bacteriophage origin of replication; arrow indicates direction of (+) strand synthesis
