[The description below was written by a language model from this plasmid's Addgene catalogue record and pLannotate feature annotations shown in this document.]
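Description:
FUS LC StoG is a bacterial expression plasmid built on the RPIB backbone, a pET-style vector of about 5.8 kb, for producing a variant of the low-complexity (LC) domain of human FUS in E. coli. It is selected with kanamycin through an aph(3')-Ia resistance gene and replicates from a ColE1/pMB1-type origin. The catalogue lists it as high copy, although the feature table also shows the rop gene and the bom mobility region typical of pBR322-derived backbones. An f1 origin and remnants of a tetracycline resistance gene are also present.

Expression is driven by a T7 promoter followed by a lac operator and the phage T7 gene 10 ribosome binding site. A plasmid-borne lacI gene provides repressor, so transcription requires a host supplying T7 RNA polymerase and is inducible with IPTG. The open reading frame begins with a backbone-encoded N-terminal 6xHis tag for affinity purification, followed by the synthesized FUS fragment cloned between NcoI and XhoI, and the unit ends at a T7 terminator. A second His-tag sequence and a short solubility-tag-like fragment are annotated downstream of the insert. The record does not show whether these are translated or lie beyond a stop codon.

The record is internally inconsistent about the mutation. The plasmid name and purpose state that all serines are changed to glycines, while the insert fields are labelled "FUS LC TtoS" with all threonines changed to serines. The feature table cannot resolve this, so the sequence should be checked. The associated work examines how polar residues and arginine contribute to FUS phase separation, so the plasmid presumably supplies recombinant protein for such biophysical studies.
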