Addgene plasmid #226607: FUS LC StoG
Purpose: All serines to glycines
Depositing lab: Nicolas Fawzi. Depositing organization: Brown University. Publication: Expanding the molecular grammar of polar residues and arginine in FUS phase separation. Wake N, Weng SL, Zheng T, Wang SH, Kirilenko V, Mittal J, Fawzi NL. Nat Chem Biol. 2025 Jul;21(7):1076-1088. doi: 10.1038/s41589-024-01828-6. Epub 2025 Feb 7. PubMed 39920231.
Backbone
  Vector backbone: RPIB
  Backbone size w/o insert (bp): 5223
  Total vector size (bp): 5780
  Vector type: Bacterial Expression
Growth in bacteria
  Bacterial resistance: Kanamycin, 50 μg/mL
  Growth temperature: 37°C
  Growth strain: DH5alpha
  Copy number: High Copy
Gene/Insert
  Gene/Insert name: FUS LC TtoS
  Species: H. sapiens (human)
  Insert size (bp): 557
  Mutation: All threonine to serine
  Entrez Gene: FUS (a.k.a. ALS6, ETM4, FUS1, HNRNPP2, POMP75, TLS, altFUS)
  Promoter: T7
  Tag / fusion protein: 6His (N terminal on backbone)
  Cloning method: Gene Synthesis
  Sequencing primers: 5′ NcoI; 3′ XhoI
Terms and licenses: Academic/Nonprofit Terms; Industry Terms: Not Available to Industry
Depositor comments: Please visit https://doi.org/10.1101/2024.02.15.580391 for bioRxiv preprint.
How to cite: FUS LC StoG was a gift from Nicolas Fawzi (Addgene plasmid # 226607 ; http://n2t.net/addgene:226607 ; RRID:Addgene_226607)
