>Addgene plasmid #226607 | FUS LC StoG | depositor partial sequence | sequence record 444506 | Insert
CCATGGGCTCTGATAAAATTCATCACCATCACCATCACGAAAATCTTTATTTTCAAGGTATGGCGGGTAA
CGACTACACCCAGCAAGCGACCCAAGGTTATGGTGCGTATCCGACCCAGCCGGGTCAAGGTTATGGTCAG
CAAGGTGGCCAGCCGTATGGTCAGCAAGGCTACGGTGGCTATGGTCAGGGCACCGATACCGGTGGCTACG
GTCAGGGTGGCTACGGTGGCTATGGCCAGGGCCAAAACACCGGTTATGGCACCCAAGGTACCCCGCAAGG
TTATGGTGGCACCGGTGGCTATGGTGGCGGTCAGGGCGGTCAAGGCGGTTACGGTCAGCAAGGCGGTTAC
CCGGGTTATGGTCAACAACCGGCGCCGGGCGGTACCGGCGGTGGCTACGGTGGCGGTGGCCAGGGTGGCG
GTTATGGTCAGCCGCAAGGCGGTGGCTACGGTCAGCAACCGGGCTATGGTGGCCAGCAACAGGGTTACGG
CCAACAGCAAGGTTATAACCCGCCGCAGGGTTACGGCCAGCAAAACCAATATAACGGTTGACTCGAG
