>Addgene plasmid #226607 | FUS LC StoG | depositor partial sequence | sequence record 444717 | FUS LC StoG sequence 1320 bps
CCCTCTAGAAATAATTTTGTTTAACTTTAAGAAGGAGATATACCATGGGCTCTGATAAAATTCATCACCA
TCACCATCACGAAAATCTTTATTTTCAAGGTATGGCGGGTAACGACTACACCCAGCAAGCGACCCAAGGT
TATGGTGCGTATCCGACCCAGCCGGGTCAAGGTTATGGTCAGCAAGGTGGCCAGCCGTATGGTCAGCAAG
GCTACGGTGGCTATGGTCAGGGCACCGATACCGGTGGCTACGGTCAGGGTGGCTACGGTGGCTATGGCCA
GGGCCAAAACACCGGTTATGGCACCCAAGGTACCCCGCAAGGTTATGGTGGCACCGGTGGCTATGGTGGC
GGTCAGGGCGGTCAAGGCGGTTACGGTCAGCAAGGCGGTTACCCGGGTTATGGTCAACAACCGGCGCCGG
GCGGTACCGGCGGTGGCTACGGTGGCGGTGGCCAGGGTGGCGGTTATGGTCAGCCGCAAGGCGGTGGCTA
CGGTCAGCAACCGGGCTATGGTGGCCAGCAACAGGGTTACGGCCAACAGCAAGGTTATAACCCGCCGCAG
GGTTACGGCCAGCAAAACCAATATAACGGTTGACTCGAGCACCACCACCACCACCACTGAGATCCGGCTG
CTAACAAAGCCCGAAAGGAAGCTGAGTTGGCTGCTGCCACCGCTGAGCAATAACTAGCATAACCCCTTGG
GGCCTCTAAACGGGTCTTGAGGGGTTTTTTGCTGAAAGGAGGAACTATATCCGGATTGGCGAATGGG
[124 nt withheld, positions 768-891]
C
[91 nt withheld, positions 893-983]
A
[49 nt withheld, positions 985-1033]
CCTTTGACGTTGGAGTCCACGTTCTTT
[37 nt withheld, positions 1061-1097]
ACCCTATCTCGGTCTATTCTTTTGATTTATAAGGGATTTTGCCGATTTCGGCCTATTGGTTAAAAAATGA
GCTGATTTAACAAAAATTTAACGCGAATTTTAACAAAATATTAACGCTTACAATTTAGGTGGCACTTTTC
GGGGAAATGTGCGCGGAACCCCTATTTGTTTATTTTTCTAAATACATTCAAATATGTATCCGCTCATGAA
TTAATTCTTAGAA
